Addgene plasmid #217122: pCMV-hAT-3_XT
Purpose: Mammalian expression vector for expression of hAT-3_XT transposase (CMV promoter)
Depositing lab: Haoyi Wang. Depositing organization: Institute of Zoology, Chinese Academy of Sciences. Publication: Heterologous survey of 130 DNA transposons in human cells highlights their functional divergence and expands the genome engineering toolbox. Zhang T, Tan S, Tang N, Li Y, Zhang C, Sun J, Guo Y, Gao H, Cai Y, Sun W, Wang C, Fu L, Ma H, Wu Y, Hu X, Zhang X, Gee P, Yan W, Zhao Y, Chen Q, Guo B, Wang H, Zhang YE. Cell. 2024 Jul 11;187(14):3741-3760.e30. doi: 10.1016/j.cell.2024.05.007. Epub 2024 Jun 5. PubMed 38843831.
Backbone
  Vector backbone: pCMV
  Vector type: Mammalian Expression
Growth in bacteria
  Bacterial resistance: Ampicillin, 100 μg/mL
  Growth temperature: 37°C
  Growth strain: DH5alpha
  Copy number: High Copy
Gene/Insert
  Gene/Insert name: hAT-3_XT transposase
  Species: Synthetic
  Cloning method: Restriction Enzyme; 5′ cloning site Unknown (unknown if destroyed); 3′ cloning site Unknown (unknown if destroyed)
Terms and licenses: Academic/Nonprofit Terms; Industry Terms: Not Available to Industry
How to cite: pCMV-hAT-3_XT was a gift from Haoyi Wang (Addgene plasmid # 217122 ; http://n2t.net/addgene:217122 ; RRID:Addgene_217122)
