[The description below was written by a language model from this plasmid's Addgene catalogue record and pLannotate feature annotations shown in this document.]
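Description:
pCMV-hAT-3_XT is a 6.4 kb mammalian expression plasmid built on a pCMV backbone and designed to produce the hAT-3_XT transposase, a member of the hAT superfamily of DNA transposons, in transfected cells. The insert is recorded as synthetic. It is propagated in E. coli as a high-copy plasmid through a ColE1/pUC-type origin and selected with ampicillin via the β-lactamase gene and its native promoter. An f1 origin is also present, along with vector remnants such as a lac promoter/operator segment and short lacI and bom fragments that have no evident role in the construct's function.

The expression cassette consists of the human cytomegalovirus immediate early enhancer and promoter, followed by a T7 promoter, an unannotated stretch of roughly 1.9 kb, an antisense SP6 promoter and the bovine growth hormone polyadenylation signal. The automated annotation did not label the transposase coding sequence, but the unannotated interval between the T7 and SP6 sites is where the insert would be expected to sit. The cloning sites are recorded as unknown, and no epitope tags or reporters are annotated. The flanking phage promoters could in principle support in vitro transcription or serve as sequencing primer sites. Downstream, an SV40 early promoter drives only a short fragment of the bleomycin-resistance gene ahead of an SV40 poly(A) signal, so the mammalian selection cassette appears to be truncated and probably nonfunctional.

The plasmid comes from a survey that tested 130 DNA transposons for activity in human cells. It presumably acts as the helper that supplies transposase in trans to mobilise a cognate transposon donor, although the record does not describe the donor.
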