Features (pLannotate 1.2.2; 19 found; start..end, strand, type, name):
      1..380     +  enhancer       CMV enhancer: human cytomegalovirus immediate early enhancer
    381..584     +  promoter       CMV promoter: human cytomegalovirus (CMV) immediate early promoter
    580..613     +  LTR            5' LTR (truncated) (fragment): truncated 5' long terminal repeat (LTR) from HIV-1
    629..647     +  promoter       T7 promoter: promoter for bacteriophage T7 RNA polymerase
   2595..2613    -  promoter       SP6 promoter: promoter for bacteriophage SP6 RNA polymerase
   2639..2863    +  polyA_signal   bGH poly(A) signal: bovine growth hormone polyadenylation signal
   2867..2888    +  promoter       SV40 promoter (fragment): SV40 enhancer and early promoter
   2909..3337    +  rep_origin     f1 ori (sequence partly withheld): f1 bacteriophage origin of replication; arrow indicates direction of (+) strand synthesis
   3351..3680    +  promoter       SV40 promoter: SV40 enhancer and early promoter
   3693..3851    +  CDS            ble (fragment): BLE_KLEPN - Experimental evidence at protein level: Swiss-Prot protein existence level 1. Binding protein with a strong affinity to the bleomycin family of antibiotics. Binds to CL990; an antimitotic-antibiotic compound. From Klebsiella pneumoniae.
   3846..3967    +  polyA_signal   SV40 poly(A) signal: SV40 polyadenylation signal
   4040..4056    -  protein_bind   lac operator: The lac repressor binds to the lac operator to inhibit transcription in E. coli. This inhibition can be relieved by adding lactose or isopropyl-β-D-thiogalactopyranoside (IPTG). lac repressor encoded by lacI
   4064..4094    -  promoter       lac promoter: promoter for the E. coli lac operon
   4109..4130    -  protein_bind   CAP binding site: CAP binding activates transcription in the presence of cAMP. E. coli catabolite activator protein
   4143..4235    -  CDS            lacI (fragment): lac repressor; lacI; The lac repressor binds to the lac operator to inhibit transcription in E. coli. This inhibition can be relieved by adding lactose or isopropyl-β-D-thiogalactopyranoside (IPTG).
   4418..5006    -  rep_origin     ori: high-copy-number ColE1/pMB1/pBR322/pUC origin of replication
   5177..6037    -  CDS            AmpR: β-lactamase; bla; confers resistance to ampicillin, carbenicillin, and related antibiotics
   6038..6142    -  promoter       AmpR promoter: bla
   6201..6253    -  misc_feature   bom (fragment): basis of mobility region from pBR322
>Addgene plasmid #217122 | pCMV-hAT-3_XT | addgene full sequence | sequence record 443014 | Addgene NGS Result
GACATTGATTATTGACTAGTTATTAATAGTAATCAATTACGGGGTCATTAGTTCATAGCCCATATATGGA
GTTCCGCGTTACATAACTTACGGTAAATGGCCCGCCTGGCTGACCGCCCAACGACCCCCGCCCATTGACG
TCAATAATGACGTATGTTCCCATAGTAACGCCAATAGGGACTTTCCATTGACGTCAATGGGTGGAGTATT
TACGGTAAACTGCCCACTTGGCAGTACATCAAGTGTATCATATGCCAAGTACGCCCCCTATTGACGTCAA
TGACGGTAAATGGCCCGCCTGGCATTATGCCCAGTACATGACCTTATGGGACTTTCCTACTTGGCAGTAC
ATCTACGTATTAGTCATCGCTATTACCATGGTGATGCGGTTTTGGCAGTACATCAATGGGCGTGGATAGC
GGTTTGACTCACGGGGATTTCCAAGTCTCCACCCCATTGACGTCAATGGGAGTTTGTTTTGGCACCAAAA
TCAACGGGACTTTCCAAAATGTCGTAACAACTCCGCCCCATTGACGCAAATGGGCGGTAGGCGTGTACGG
TGGGAGGTCTATATAAGCAGAGCTCTCTGGCTAACTAGAGAACCCACTGCTTACTGGCTTATCGAAATTA
ATACGACTCACTATAGGGAGACCCAAGCTTGGTACCGAGCTCGGATCCACTAGTAACGGCCGCCAGTGTG
CTGGAATTCGCCGCCACCATGACCAGCTCACAACCTGCGGTGAAACGCAAAATCGATGATGAACATCGCC
AGTTTCAGGAAAAGTGGGAGATGCAGTATTTCTTTGTGGAACATCGCGGCATTCCGACCTGTCTGATTTG
CGCCGAGAAAGTGGCCGTGCATAAGGAGTATAACCTGAAGCGCCACTACAGCACCAAGCATGCGGAAGAA
TGCGCCAAATATCAGGGCGATGAACGCGCAAAACGTGTGGCAAGCCTGAAAGCATGCCTGATGCGCCAGC
AGGATTTCTTCAAAAAAGCGACCAAGGAAAACGTGGCAAGCGTGCAGGCGAGCTATATGGTGAGCGAAAT
GATTGCGAAAGCCGGCAAACCGTTTACCGAAGGCGAGTTCGTGAAGAAATGCATGCTGCAGGTGGCCAGC
ATTATTTGCCCGGAGAAGAAGGGCCAGTTTAGCAAGATCAGCCTGAGCGCGAATACTGTGGCGGAACGCA
TTAGCGATATGAGCAGCGACATTTATCATCAGCTGTGCGAAAAAGCGAAGTGCTTCGATGCGTATAGCGT
GGCGCTGGATGAAAGCACCGATATTACCGGTACCGCGCAGCTGACCATATATGTGCGCGGCGTGGATTGC
AACTTTGAACTGACCGAAGAACTGCTGACCATTATTCCTATGCACGGCCAGACTACCGCGAACGAGATTT
TTCATCACCTGTGCGATGCCATTGAAAACGCCGGCCTGCCTTGGAAACGCTTTGTGGGCATCATAACCGA
TGGTGCGCCTAGCATGACCGGTCGCAAAAATGGCTTAGTGGCGCTGGTGAAGAAAAAACTGGAGGAAGAA
GGCATTGAGGAAGAAGCGATTGCGCTGCATTGCATTATTCACCAGCAGGCGCTGTGTAGCAAATGCCTGC
CTTGCGATAACGTGATGAGCGTGGTGGTGAAATGCGTGAACCAGATCCGTAGCCGCGGCTTAACCCATCG
TCGCTTTCGTGCCTTCCTGGAGGAAATGGGCAGCGAATATGGCGATGTGCTGTATTTTACCGAGGTGCGC
TGGTTATCACGTGGCAACGTGCTGAAACGCTTTTTTGAACTGCGCGAAGAAGTGAAAGCGTTCATGGAAA
AAAACGGCAAAGCGGTGAGCGAGCTGAGCGATCATAAATGGCTGATGGACCTGGCCTTTCTGGTGGACAT
TACCCAGCGCCTGAACGTGCTGAACAAAATGCTGCAGGGCCAAGGCCAACTGGTTAGCGCGGCGTATGAT
AACGTGCGCGCGTTTAGCACCAAACTGGTGCTGTGGAAAAGCCAGCTGAGCCAGACCAACCTGTGTCATT
TCCCGGCCTGCAAAGAGTTAGTGGATGCCGGTATTCCGTTCAGCGGCGAAAAGTATGTGGATGCCATTTT
CAAACTGGAGAAGGAATTTGACCACCGCTTCGCCGATTTTAAAACCCACCGCGCGACCTTCCAGATCTTT
GTGGATCCGTTTAGCTTTGATGTGCAGGATGCGCCTCCGGTTCTGCAGATGGAACTGATCGATCTGCAAT
GCAACAGCGATATCAAGGCGAAGTTTCGCGAAATGAGCGGCAAGGCGGATACCCATGTGCAGTTTCTGCG
CGAACTGCCTCCGAGCTTTCCTGAACTGAGCCGCATGTTTAAACGCACCATGTGCCTGTTTGGCAGCACC
TATCTGTGCGAAAAGCTGTTTAGCACCCTGAACTTCAACAAAAGCAAGTACCGCAGCCGCCTGAACGATG
ACCATCTGCAGGCCATTCTGCGTGTTAGCACCGCAAGCAGCCTGAAACCGAACGTGGTGCAGATCTGCGA
AAAAAAACGCTGCCAGGTGAGCGGCAGCAAAGAATAATGAGCGGCCGCTCGAGCATGCATCTAGAGGGCC
CTATTCTATAGTGTCACCTAAATGCTAGAGCTCGCTGATCAGCCTCGACTGTGCCTTCTAGTTGCCAGCC
ATCTGTTGTTTGCCCCTCCCCCGTGCCTTCCTTGACCCTGGAAGGTGCCACTCCCACTGTCCTTTCCTAA
TAAAATGAGGAAATTGCATCGCATTGTCTGAGTAGGTGTCATTCTATTCTGGGGGGTGGGGTGGGGCAGG
ACAGCAAGGGGGAGGATTGGGAAGACAATAGCAGGCATGCTGGGGATGCGGTGGGCTCTATGGCTTCTGA
GGCGGAAAGAACCAGCTGGGGCTCTAGGGGGTATCCCC
[124 nt withheld, positions 2909-3032]
C
[91 nt withheld, positions 3034-3124]
A
[49 nt withheld, positions 3126-3174]
CCTTTGACGTTGGAGTCCACGTTCTTT
[37 nt withheld, positions 3202-3238]
ACCCTATCTCGGTCTATTCTTTTGATTTATAAGGGATTTTGCCGATTTCGGCCTATTGGTTAAAAAATGA
GCTGATTTAACAAAAATTTAACGCGAATTAATTCTGTGGAATGTGTGTCAGTTAGGGTGTGGAAAGTCCC
CAGGCTCCCCAGCAGGCAGAAGTATGCAAAGCATGCATCTCAATTAGTCAGCAACCAGGTGTGGAAAGTC
CCCAGGCTCCCCAGCAGGCAGAAGTATGCAAAGCATGCATCTCAATTAGTCAGCAACCATAGTCCCGCCC
CTAACTCCGCCCATCCCGCCCCTAACTCCGCCCAGTTCCGCCCATTCTCCGCCCCATGGCTGACTAATTT
TTTTTATTTATGCAGAGGCCGAGGCCGCCTCTGCCTCTGAGCTATTCCAGAAGTAGTGAGGAGGCTTTTT
TGGAGGCCTAGGCTTTTGCAAAAAGCTCCCCGAAATGACCGACCAAGCGACGCCCAACCTGCCATCACGA
GATTTCGATTCCACCGCCGCCTTCTATGAAAGGTTGGGCTTCGGAATCGTTTTCCGGGACGCCGGCTGGA
TGATCCTCCAGCGCGGGGATCTCATGCTGGAGTTCTTCGCCCACCCCAACTTGTTTATTGCAGCTTATAA
TGGTTACAAATAAAGCAATAGCATCACAAATTTCACAAATAAAGCATTTTTTTCACTGCATTCTAGTTGT
GGTTTGTCCAAACTCATCAATGTATCTTATCATGTCTGTATACCGTCGACCTCTAGCTAGAGCTTGGCGT
AATCATGGTCATAGCTGTTTCCTGTGTGAAATTGTTATCCGCTCACAATTCCACACAACATACGAGCCGG
AAGCATAAAGTGTAAAGCCTGGGGTGCCTAATGAGTGAGCTAACTCACATTAATTGCGTTGCGCTCACTG
CCCGCTTTCCAGTCGGGAAACCTGTCGTGCCAGCTGCATTAATGAATCGGCCAACGCGCGGGGAGAGGCG
GTTTGCGTATTGGGCGCTCTTCCGCTTCCTCGCTCACTGACTCGCTGCGCTCGGTCGTTCGGCTGCGGCG
AGCGGTATCAGCTCACTCAAAGGCGGTAATACGGTTATCCACAGAATCAGGGGATAACGCAGGAAAGAAC
ATGTGAGCAAAAGGCCAGCAAAAGGCCAGGAACCGTAAAAAGGCCGCGTTGCTGGCGTTTTTCCATAGGC
TCCGCCCCCCTGACGAGCATCACAAAAATCGACGCTCAAGTCAGAGGTGGCGAAACCCGACAGGACTATA
AAGATACCAGGCGTTTCCCCCTGGAAGCTCCCTCGTGCGCTCTCCTGTTCCGACCCTGCCGCTTACCGGA
TACCTGTCCGCCTTTCTCCCTTCGGGAAGCGTGGCGCTTTCTCATAGCTCACGCTGTAGGTATCTCAGTT
CGGTGTAGGTCGTTCGCTCCAAGCTGGGCTGTGTGCACGAACCCCCCGTTCAGCCCGACCGCTGCGCCTT
ATCCGGTAACTATCGTCTTGAGTCCAACCCGGTAAGACACGACTTATCGCCACTGGCAGCAGCCACTGGT
AACAGGATTAGCAGAGCGAGGTATGTAGGCGGTGCTACAGAGTTCTTGAAGTGGTGGCCTAACTACGGCT
ACACTAGAAGAACAGTATTTGGTATCTGCGCTCTGCTGAAGCCAGTTACCTTCGGAAAAAGAGTTGGTAG
CTCTTGATCCGGCAAACAAACCACCGCTGGTAGCGGTGGTTTTTTTGTTTGCAAGCAGCAGATTACGCGC
AGAAAAAAAGGATCTCAAGAAGATCCTTTGATCTTTTCTACGGGGTCTGACGCTCAGTGGAACGAAAACT
CACGTTAAGGGATTTTGGTCATGAGATTATCAAAAAGGATCTTCACCTAGATCCTTTTAAATTAAAAATG
AAGTTTTAAATCAATCTAAAGTATATATGAGTAAACTTGGTCTGACAGTTACCAATGCTTAATCAGTGAG
GCACCTATCTCAGCGATCTGTCTATTTCGTTCATCCATAGTTGCCTGACTCCCCGTCGTGTAGATAACTA
CGATACGGGAGGGCTTACCATCTGGCCCCAGTGCTGCAATGATACCGCGAGACCCACGCTCACCGGCTCC
AGATTTATCAGCAATAAACCAGCCAGCCGGAAGGGCCGAGCGCAGAAGTGGTCCTGCAACTTTATCCGCC
TCCATCCAGTCTATTAATTGTTGCCGGGAAGCTAGAGTAAGTAGTTCGCCAGTTAATAGTTTGCGCAACG
TTGTTGCCATTGCTACAGGCATCGTGGTGTCACGCTCGTCGTTTGGTATGGCTTCATTCAGCTCCGGTTC
CCAACGATCAAGGCGAGTTACATGATCCCCCATGTTGTGCAAAAAAGCGGTTAGCTCCTTCGGTCCTCCG
ATCGTTGTCAGAAGTAAGTTGGCCGCAGTGTTATCACTCATGGTTATGGCAGCACTGCATAATTCTCTTA
CTGTCATGCCATCCGTAAGATGCTTTTCTGTGACTGGTGAGTACTCAACCAAGTCATTCTGAGAATAGTG
TATGCGGCGACCGAGTTGCTCTTGCCCGGCGTCAATACGGGATAATACCGCGCCACATAGCAGAACTTTA
AAAGTGCTCATCATTGGAAAACGTTCTTCGGGGCGAAAACTCTCAAGGATCTTACCGCTGTTGAGATCCA
GTTCGATGTAACCCACTCGTGCACCCAACTGATCTTCAGCATCTTTTACTTTCACCAGCGTTTCTGGGTG
AGCAAAAACAGGAAGGCAAAATGCCGCAAAAAAGGGAATAAGGGCGACACGGAAATGTTGAATACTCATA
CTCTTCCTTTTTCAATATTATTGAAGCATTTATCAGGGTTATTGTCTCATGAGCGGATACATATTTGAAT
GTATTTAGAAAAATAAACAAATAGGGGTTCCGCGCACATTTCCCCGAAAAGTGCCACCTGACGTCGACGG
ATCGGGAGATCTCCCGATCCCCTATGGTGCACTCTCAGTACAATCTGCTCTGATGCCGCATAGTTAAGCC
AGTATCTGCTCCCTGCTTGTGTGTTGGAGGTCGCTGAGTAGTGCGCGAGCAAAATTTAAGCTACAACAAG
GCAAGGCTTGACCGACAATTGCATGAAGAATCTGCTTAGGGTTAGGCGTTTTGCGCTGCTTCGCGATGTA
CGGGCCAGATATACGCGTT
